>Addgene plasmid #227232 | I766T USP7 UBL-12 | addgene full sequence | sequence record 468099 | Addgene NGS Result
TTGAGATCCTTTTTTTCTGCGCGTAATCTGCTGCTTGCAAACAAAAAAACCACCGCTACCAGCGGTGGTT
TGTTTGCCGGATCAAGAGCTACCAACTCTTTTTCCGAAGGTAACTGGCTTCAGCAGAGCGCAGATACCAA
ATACTGTCCTTCTAGTGTAGCCGTAGTTAGGCCACCACTTCAAGAACTCTGTAGCACCGCCTACATACCT
CGCTCTGCTAATCCTGTTACCAGTGGCTGCTGCCAGTGGCGATAAGTCGTGTCTTACCGGGTTGGACTCA
AGACGATAGTTACCGGATAAGGCGCAGCGGTCGGGCTGAACGGGGGGTTCGTGCACACAGCCCAGCTTGG
AGCGAACGACCTACACCGAACTGAGATACCTACAGCGTGAGCTATGAGAAAGCGCCACGCTTCCCGAAGG
GAGAAAGGCGGACAGGTATCCGGTAAGCGGCAGGGTCGGAACAGGAGAGCGCACGAGGGAGCTTCCAGGG
GGAAACGCCTGGTATCTTTATAGTCCTGTCGGGTTTCGCCACCTCTGACTTGAGCGTCGATTTTTGTGAT
GCTCGTCAGGGGGGCGGAGCCTATGGAAAAACGCCAGCAACGCGGCCTTTTTACGGTTCCTGGCCTTTTG
CTGGCCTTTTGCTCACATGTTCTTTCCTGCGTTATCCCCTGATTCTGTGGATAACCGTATTACCGCCTTT
GAGTGAGCTGATACCGCTCGCCGCAGCCGAACGACCGAGCGCAGCGAGTCAGTGAGCGAGGAAGCGGAAG
AGCGCCTGATGCGGTATTTTCTCCTTACGCATCTGTGCGGTATTTCACACCGCAATGGTGCACTCTCAGT
ACAATCTGCTCTGATGCCGCATAGTTAAGCCAGTATACACTCCGCTATCGCTACGTGACTGGGTCATGGC
TGCGCCCCGACACCCGCCAACACCCGCTGACGCGCCCTGACGGGCTTGTCTGCTCCCGGCATCCGCTTAC
AGACAAGCTGTGACCGTCTCCGGGAGCTGCATGTGTCAGAGGTTTTCACCGTCATCACCGAAACGCGCGA
GGCAGCTGCGGTAAAGCTCATCAGCGTGGTCGTGAAGCGATTCACAGATGTCTGCCTGTTCATCCGCGTC
CAGCTCGTTGAGTTTCTCCAGAAGCGTTAATGTCTGGCTTCTGATAAAGCGGGCCATGTTAAGGGCGGTT
TTTTCCTGTTTGGTCACTGATGCCTCCGTGTAAGGGGGATTTCTGTTCATGGGGGTAATGATACCGATGA
AACGAGAGAGGATGCTCACGATACGGGTTACTGATGATGAACATGCCCGGTTACTGGAACGTTGTGAGGG
TAAACAACTGGCGGTATGGATGCGGCGGGACCAGAGAAAAATCACTCAGGGTCAATGCCAGCGCTTCGTT
AATACAGATGTAGGTGTTCCACAGGGTAGCCAGCAGCATCCTGCGATGCAGATCCGGAACATAATGGTGC
AGGGCGCTGACTTCCGCGTTTCCAGACTTTACGAAACACGGAAACCGAAGACCATTCATGTTGTTGCTCA
GGTCGCAGACGTTTTGCAGCAGCAGTCGCTTCACGTTCGCTCGCGTATCGGTGATTCATTCTGCTAACCA
GTAAGGCAACCCCGCCAGCCTAGCCGGGTCCTCAACGACAGGAGCACGATCATGCGCACCCGTGGCCAGG
ACCCAACGCTGCCCGAGATGCGCCGCGTGCGGCTGCTGGAGATGGCGGACGCGATGGATATGTTCTGCCA
AGGGTTGGTTTGCGCATTCACAGTTCTCCGCAAGAATTGATTGGCTCCAATTCTTGGAGTGGTGAATCCG
TTAGCGAGGTGCCGCCGGCTTCCATTCAGGTCGAGGTGGCCCGGCTCCATGCACCGCGACGCAACGCGGG
GAGGCAGACAAGGTATAGGGCGGCGCCTACAATCCATGCCAACCCGTTCCATGTGCTCGCCGAGGCGGCA
TAAATCGCCGTGACGATCAGCGGTCCAATGATCGAAGTTAGGCTGGTAAGAGCCGCGAGCGATCCTTGAA
GCTGTCCCTGATGGTCGTCATCTACCTGCCTGGACAGCATGGCCTGCAACGCGGGCATCCCGATGCCGCC
GGAAGCGAGAAGAATCATAATGGGGAAGGCCATCCAGCCTCGCGTCGCGAACGCCAGCAAGACGTAGCCC
AGCGCGTCGGCCGCCATGCCGGCGATAATGGCCTGCTTCTCGCCGAAACGTTTGGTGGCGGGACCAGTGA
CGAAGGCTTGAGCGAGGGCGTGCAAGATTCCGAATACCGCAAGCGACAGGCCGATCATCGTCGCGCTCCA
GCGAAAGCGGTCCTCGCCGAAAATGACCCAGAGCGCTGCCGGCACCTGTCCTACGAGTTGCATGATAAAG
AAGACAGTCATAAGTGCGGCGACGATAGTCATGCCCCGCGCCCACCGGAAGGAGCTGACTGGGTTGAAGG
CTCTCAAGGGCATCGGTCGAGATCCCGGTGCCTAATGAGTGAGCTAACTTACATTAATTGCGTTGCGCTC
ACTGCCCGCTTTCCAGTCGGGAAACCTGTCGTGCCAGCTGCATTAATGAATCGGCCAACGCGCGGGGAGA
GGCGGTTTGCGTATTGGGCGCCAGGGTGGTTTTTCTTTTCACCAGTGAGACGGGCAACAGCTGATTGCCC
TTCACCGCCTGGCCCTGAGAGAGTTGCAGCAAGCGGTCCACGCTGGTTTGCCCCAGCAGGCGAAAATCCT
GTTTGATGGTGGTTAACGGCGGGATATAACATGAGCTGTCTTCGGTATCGTCGTATCCCACTACCGAGAT
ATCCGCACCAACGCGCAGCCCGGACTCGGTAATGGCGCGCATTGCGCCCAGCGCCATCTGATCGTTGGCA
ACCAGCATCGCAGTGGGAACGATGCCCTCATTCAGCATTTGCATGGTTTGTTGAAAACCGGACATGGCAC
TCCAGTCGCCTTCCCGTTCCGCTATCGGCTGAATTTGATTGCGAGTGAGATATTTATGCCAGCCAGCCAG
ACGCAGACGCGCCGAGACAGAACTTAATGGGCCCGCTAACAGCGCGATTTGCTGGTGACCCAATGCGACC
AGATGCTCCACGCCCAGTCGCGTACCGTCTTCATGGGAGAAAATAATACTGTTGATGGGTGTCTGGTCAG
AGACATCAAGAAATAACGCCGGAACATTAGTGCAGGCAGCTTCCACAGCAATGGCATCCTGGTCATCCAG
CGGATAGTTAATGATCAGCCCACTGACGCGTTGCGCGAGAAGATTGTGCACCGCCGCTTTACAGGCTTCG
ACGCCGCTTCGTTCTACCATCGACACCACCACGCTGGCACCCAGTTGATCGGCGCGAGATTTAATCGCCG
CGACAATTTGCGACGGCGCGTGCAGGGCCAGACTGGAGGTGGCAACGCCAATCAGCAACGACTGTTTGCC
CGCCAGTTGTTGTGCCACGCGGTTGGGAATGTAATTCAGCTCCGCCATCGCCGCTTCCACTTTTTCCCGC
GTTTTCGCAGAAACGTGGCTGGCCTGGTTCACCACGCGGGAAACGGTCTGATAAGAGACACCGGCATACT
CTGCGACATCGTATAACGTTACTGGTTTCACATTCACCACCCTGAATTGACTCTCTTCCGGGCGCTATCA
TGCCATACCGCGAAAGGTTTTGCGCCATTCGATGGTGTCCGGGATCTCGACGCTCTCCCTTATGCGACTC
CTGCATTAGGAAGCAGCCCAGTAGTAGGTTGAGGCCGTTGAGCACCGCCGCCGCAAGGAATGGTGCATGC
AAGGAGATGGCGCCCAACAGTCCCCCGGCCACGGGGCCTGCCACCATACCCACGCCGAAACAAGCGCTCA
TGAGCCCGAAGTGGCGAGCCCGATCTTCCCCATCGGTGATGTCGGCGATATAGGCGCCAGCAACCGCACC
TGTGGCGCCGGTGATGCCGGCCACGATGCGTCCGGCGTAGAGGATCGAGATCTCGATCCCGCGAAATTAA
TACGACTCACTATAGGGGAATTGTGAGCGGATAACAATTCCCCTCTAGAAATAATTTTGTTTAACTTTAA
GAAGGAGATATACCATGGGCAGCAGCCATCATCATCATCATCACAGCAGCGGCAGAGAAAACTTGTATTT
CCAGGGCATGGATATTCCTCAGCAGTTGGTGGAGCGATTACAAGAAGAGAAAAGGATCGAGGCTCAGAAG
CGGAAGGAGCGGCAGGAAGCCCATCTCTATATGCAAGTGCAGATAGTCGCAGAGGACCAGTTTTGTGGCC
ACCAAGGGAATGACATGTACGATGAAGAAAAAGTGAAATACACTGTGTTCAAAGTATTGAAGAACTCCTC
GCTTGCTGAGTTTGTTCAGAGCCTCTCTCAGACCATGGGATTTCCACAAGATCAAATTCGATTGTGGCCC
ATGCAAGCAAGGAGTAATGGAACAAAACGACCAGCAATGTTAGATAATGAAGCCGACGGCAATAAAACAA
TGATTGAGCTCAGTGATAATGAAAACCCTTGGACAATATTCCTGGAAACAGTTGATCCCGAGCTGGCTGC
TAGTGGAGCGACCTTACCCAAGTTTGATAAAGATCATGATGTAATGTTATTTTTGAAGATGTATGATCCC
AAAACGCGGAGCTTGAATTACTGTGGGCATATCTACACACCAATATCCTGTAAAATACGTGACTTGCTCC
CAGTTATGTGTGACAGAGCAGGATTTATTCAAGATACTAGCCTTATCCTCTATGAGGAAGTTAAACCGAA
TTTAACAGAGAGAATTCAGGACTATGACGTGTCTCTTGATAAAGCCCTTGATGAACTAATGGATGGTGAC
ATCACAGTATTTCAGAAGGATGACCCTGAAAATGATTGATGACGAAGCTTGCGGCCGCACTCGAGGATCC
GGCTGCTAACAAAGCCCGAAAGGAAGCTGAGTTGGCTGCTGCCACCGCTGAGCAATAACTAGCATAACCC
CTTGGGGCCTCTAAACGGGTCTTGAGGGGTTTTTTGCTGAAAGGAGGAACTATATCCGGATATCCCGCAA
GAGGCCCGGCAGTACCGGCATAACCAAGCCTATGCCTACAGCATCCAGGGTGACGGTGCCGAGGATGACG
ATGAGCGCATTGTTAGATTTCATACACGGTGCCTGACTGCGTTAGCAATTTAACTGTGATAAACTACCGC
ATTAAAGCTTATCGATGATAAGCTGTCAAACATGAGAATTCTTGAAGACGAAAGGGCCTCGTGATACGCC
TATTTTTATAGGTTAATGTCATGATAATAATGGTTTCTTAGACGTCAGGTGGCACTTTTCGGGGAAATGT
GCGCGGAACCCCTATTTGTTTATTTTTCTAAATACATTCAAATATGTATCCGCTCATGAGACAATAACCC
TGATAAATGCTTCAATAATATTGAAAAAGGAAGAGTATGAGTATTCAACATTTCCGTGTCGCCCTTATTC
CCTTTTTTGCGGCATTTTGCCTTCCTGTTTTTGCTCACCCAGAAACGCTGGTGAAAGTAAAAGATGCTGA
AGATCAGTTGGGTGCACGAGTGGGTTACATCGAACTGGATCTCAACAGCGGTAAGATCCTTGAGAGTTTT
CGCCCCGAAGAACGTTTTCCAATGATGAGCACTTTTAAAGTTCTGCTATGTGGCGCGGTATTATCCCGTG
TTGACGCCGGGCAAGAGCAACTCGGTCGCCGCATACACTATTCTCAGAATGACTTGGTTGAGTACTCACC
AGTCACAGAAAAGCATCTTACGGATGGCATGACAGTAAGAGAATTATGCAGTGCTGCCATAACCATGAGT
GATAACACTGCGGCCAACTTACTTCTGACAACGATCGGAGGACCGAAGGAGCTAACCGCTTTTTTGCACA
ACATGGGGGATCATGTAACTCGCCTTGATCGTTGGGAACCGGAGCTGAATGAAGCCATACCAAACGACGA
GCGTGACACCACGATGCCTGCAGCAATGGCAACAACGTTGCGCAAACTATTAACTGGCGAACTACTTACT
CTAGCTTCCCGGCAACAATTAATAGACTGGATGGAGGCGGATAAAGTTGCAGGACCACTTCTGCGCTCGG
CCCTTCCGGCTGGCTGGTTTATTGCTGATAAATCTGGAGCCGGTGAGCGTGGGTCTCGCGGTATCATTGC
AGCACTGGGGCCAGATGGTAAGCCCTCCCGTATCGTAGTTATCTACACGACGGGGAGTCAGGCAACTATG
GATGAACGAAATAGACAGATCGCTGAGATAGGTGCCTCACTGATTAAGCATTGGTAACTGTCAGACCAAG
TTTACTCATATATACTTTAGATTGATTTAAAACTTCATTTTTAATTTAAAAGGATCTAGGTGAAGATCCT
TTTTGATAATCTCATGACCAAAATCCCTTAACGTGAGTTTTCGTTCCACTGAGCGTCAGACCCCGTAGAA
AAGATCAAAGGATCTTC
Features (pLannotate 1.2.2; 20 found; start..end, strand, type, name):
      1..589     +  rep_origin     ori: high-copy-number ColE1/pMB1/pBR322/pUC origin of replication
    775..914     -  misc_feature   bom: basis of mobility region from pBR322
   1016..1207    -  CDS            rop: Rop protein, which maintains plasmids at low copy number; rop
   1224..1604    +  CDS            YPB1_ECOLX: Protein predicted: Swiss-Prot protein existence level 4. From Escherichia coli.
   1846..2470    -  CDS            TcR (fragment): tetracycline efflux protein; tet; confers resistance to tetracycline
   2485..2506    -  protein_bind   CAP binding site: CAP binding activates transcription in the presence of cAMP. E. coli catabolite activator protein
   2519..3601    -  CDS            lacI: lac repressor; lacI; The lac repressor binds to the lac operator to inhibit transcription in E. coli. This inhibition can be relieved by adding lactose or isopropyl-β-D-thiogalactopyranoside (IPTG).
   3602..3679    -  promoter       lacI promoter: lacI
   3687..3966    -  CDS            TcR (fragment): tetracycline efflux protein; tet; confers resistance to tetracycline
   3988..4006    +  promoter       T7 promoter: promoter for bacteriophage T7 RNA polymerase
   4007..4031    +  protein_bind   lac operator: The lac repressor binds to the lac operator to inhibit transcription in E. coli. This inhibition can be relieved by adding lactose or isopropyl-β-D-thiogalactopyranoside (IPTG). lac repressor encoded by lacI
   4046..4068    +  RBS            RBS: efficient ribosome binding site from bacteriophage T7 gene 10 (Olins and Rangwala, 1989)
   4087..4103    +  CDS            capTEV™ (fragment): composite tag for in vivo biotinylation, TEV protease cleavage, and 6xHis tagging
   4141..4866    +  CDS            USP7 (fragment): UBP7_HUMAN - Also known as HAUSP. Experimental evidence at protein level: Swiss-Prot protein existence level 1. (Microbial infection) Contributes to the overall stabilization and trans-activation capability of the herpesvirus 1 trans-acting transcriptional protein ICP0/VMW110 during HSV-1 infection. From Homo sapiens (Human).
   4902..4951    +  CDS            SET1 (fragment): solubility-enhancement tag derived from T7 phage gene 10B
   4959..5006    +  terminator     T7 terminator: transcription terminator for bacteriophage T7 RNA polymerase
   5029..5133    -  CDS            TcR (fragment): tetracycline efflux protein; tet; confers resistance to tetracycline
   5181..5209    -  promoter       tet promoter: E. coli promoter for tetracycline efflux protein gene
   5322..5426    +  promoter       AmpR promoter: bla
   5427..6287    +  CDS            AmpR: β-lactamase; bla; confers resistance to ampicillin, carbenicillin, and related antibiotics
