[The description below was written by a language model from this plasmid's Addgene catalogue record and pLannotate feature annotations shown in this document.]
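Description:
I766T USP7 UBL-12 is a bacterial expression plasmid built on pET-15b, modified so that the usual thrombin cleavage site is replaced by a TEV protease site. It replicates in E. coli from a pBR322-type ColE1 origin accompanied by the bom region and the rop gene, which keeps copy number low, consistent with the low-copy designation in the catalogue. Selection is by ampicillin through the β-lactamase gene and its own promoter. The scattered tetracycline-resistance fragments and tet promoter in the annotation are non-functional remnants of the pBR322 ancestry of the backbone rather than a usable marker.

The payload is a 726 bp synthesized fragment of human USP7 (also called HAUSP) encoding residues 535–775, the first two ubiquitin-like domains (UBL-12) of this deubiquitinase, and carrying the I766T substitution, which the depositor describes as a Hao-Fountain syndrome patient mutation. Expression is driven by a T7 promoter followed by a lac operator and the phage T7 gene 10 ribosome binding site, and ends at the T7 terminator. The plasmid-borne lacI gene supplies repressor, so transcription stays off until induced with IPTG in a host that provides T7 RNA polymerase. The protein carries an N-terminal 6His tag for affinity purification. The short "capTEV" hit upstream of the insert probably reflects this His/TEV region, and the small "SET1" match downstream is probably backbone sequence rather than an intended fusion. The construct is suited to producing recombinant mutant UBL-12 protein, with the tag removable by TEV cleavage, and the associated publication concerns USP7/MAGEL2 complex assembly and its disruption by disease mutations.
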