Addgene plasmid #227232: I766T USP7 UBL-12
Purpose: Expresses human UBL-12 domain of USP7 with a N-terminal cleavable 6His tag in E. coli
Depositing lab: Irina Bezsonova. Depositing organization: University of Connecticut Health Center. Publication: Mechanisms of USP7/MAGEL2 Complex Assembly and Its Mutational Disruption in Neurodevelopmental Diseases. Korchak EJ, Soriano GA, Semenova I, Hao B, Stepihar D, Bayat T, Tacer KF, Bezsonova I. bioRxiv [Preprint]. 2026 Apr 28:2026.04.24.720667. doi: 10.64898/2026.04.24.720667. PubMed 42094436.
Backbone
  Vector backbone: pET-15b (thrombin site was replaced with TEV-site)
  Backbone size w/o insert (bp): 5714
  Vector type: Bacterial Expression
Growth in bacteria
  Bacterial resistance: Ampicillin, 100 μg/mL
  Growth temperature: 37°C
  Growth strain: DH5alpha
  Copy number: Low Copy
Gene/Insert
  Gene/Insert name: USP7 (Ubiquitin carboxyl-terminal hydrolase 7) (alt name: HAUSP)
  Species: H. sapiens (human)
  Insert size (bp): 726
  Mutation: I766T; aa 535-775
  Entrez Gene: USP7 (a.k.a. C16DELp13.2, DEL16P13.2, HAFOUS, HAUSP, TEF1)
  Promoter: T7-promoter
  Tag / fusion protein: 6His (N terminal on insert)
  Cloning method: Gene Synthesis
  Sequencing primers: 5′ T7; 3′ T7-term
Terms and licenses: Academic/Nonprofit Terms; Industry Terms: Not Available to Industry
Depositor comments: UBL-12 domain of USP7 Hao-Fountain patient mutation I766T
How to cite: I766T USP7 UBL-12 was a gift from Irina Bezsonova (Addgene plasmid # 227232 ; http://n2t.net/addgene:227232 ; RRID:Addgene_227232)
